Addgene plasmid #170944: EF1A_Hygro_P2A_RUNX1_P86R_Barcode
Purpose: Overexpression of RUNX1 P86R mutant protein.
Depositing lab: Prashant Mali. Depositing organization: University of California, San Diego (UCSD). Publication: Interface-guided phenotyping of coding variants in the transcription factor RUNX1. Ozturk K, Panwala R, Sheen J, Ford K, Jayne N, Portell A, Zhang DE, Hutter S, Haferlach T, Ideker T, Mali P, Carter H. Cell Rep. 2024 Jul 4;43(7):114436. doi: 10.1016/j.celrep.2024.114436. PubMed 38968069.
Backbone
  Vector backbone: EF1a_mCherry_P2A_Hygro_Barcode
  Backbone manufacturer: Prashant Mali (Addgene #120426)
  Backbone size w/o insert (bp): 9508
  Vector type: Mammalian Expression, Lentiviral
  Selectable markers: Hygromycin
Growth in bacteria
  Bacterial resistance: Ampicillin, 100 μg/mL
  Growth temperature: 37°C
  Growth strain: NEB Stable
  Copy number: High Copy
Gene/Insert
  Gene/Insert name: RUNX1 (alt name: AML1)
  Species: H. sapiens (human)
  Insert size (bp): 1359
  Mutation: P86R
  Entrez Gene: RUNX1 (a.k.a. AML1, AML1-EVI-1, AMLCR1, CBF2alpha, CBFA2, EVI-1, PEBP2aB, PEBP2alpha)
  Promoter: Ef1A
  Cloning method: Gibson Cloning
  Sequencing primers: 5′ CTGTGTAGAAGTACTCGCCGATAGTG; 3′ TCTTGTCTTCGTTGGGAGTG
Terms and licenses: Academic/Nonprofit Terms; Industry Terms: Not Available to Industry
Depositor comments: Please visit https://doi.org/10.1101/2023.08.03.551876 for bioRxiv preprint.
How to cite: EF1A_Hygro_P2A_RUNX1_P86R_Barcode was a gift from Prashant Mali (Addgene plasmid # 170944 ; http://n2t.net/addgene:170944 ; RRID:Addgene_170944)
