[The description below was written by a language model from this plasmid's Addgene catalogue record and pLannotate feature annotations shown in this document.]
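Description:
EF1A_Hygro_P2A_RUNX1_P86R_Barcode is a lentiviral transfer plasmid for stable overexpression of a human RUNX1 (AML1) point mutant, P86R, in mammalian cells. It derives from the EF1a_mCherry_P2A_Hygro_Barcode backbone and the sequenced record is about 10.9 kb. In bacteria it replicates from a high-copy ColE1/pUC-type origin under ampicillin selection (AmpR), and it also carries an f1 origin. A separate SV40/EM7-driven BleoR cassette with an SV40 poly(A) signal lies in the plasmid backbone, outside the packaged viral region.

The viral portion has the layout of a Tat-independent HIV-1 vector. A CMV enhancer/promoter is fused to a truncated 5' LTR and drives genomic RNA production in packaging cells. It is followed by the Ψ packaging signal with a partial gag sequence, the RRE for Rev-dependent nuclear export, and the cPPT/CTS element. The internal expression cassette uses the human EF-1α promoter to transcribe a single open reading frame. The hygromycin phosphotransferase gene (hph) comes first, and according to the construct name it is joined through a P2A self-cleaving peptide to the 1,359 bp RUNX1 P86R coding sequence. Hygromycin selection of transduced cells therefore enriches for cells that also express the mutant transcription factor. The P2A and the barcode in the name were not annotated as distinct features, so their exact positions are not given in the record. Downstream are a loxP site, a second truncated LTR and a bGH poly(A) signal. No WPRE is annotated.

The associated study phenotyped coding variants of RUNX1, and this plasmid appears to be one member of a barcoded variant series.
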