Features (pLannotate 1.2.2; 33 found; start..end, strand, type, name):
     18..347     +  promoter       SV40 promoter: SV40 enhancer and early promoter
    395..442     +  promoter       EM7 promoter: synthetic bacterial promoter&nbsp
    461..835     +  CDS            BleoR: antibiotic-binding protein; Sh ble from Streptoalloteichus hindustanus; confers resistance to bleomycin, phleomycin, and Zeocin™
    845..970     +  CDS            ble (fragment): BLE_KLEPN - Experimental evidence at protein level: Swiss-Prot protein existence level 1. Binding protein with a strong affinity to the bleomycin family of antibiotics. Binds to CL990; an antimitotic-antibiotic compound. From Klebsiella pneumoniae.
    965..1086    +  polyA_signal   SV40 poly(A) signal: SV40 polyadenylation signal
   1157..1179    -  protein_bind   lac operator (fragment): The lac repressor binds to the lac operator to inhibit transcription in E. coli. This inhibition can be relieved by adding lactose or isopropyl-β-D-thiogalactopyranoside (IPTG). lac repressor encoded by lacI
   1183..1213    -  promoter       lac promoter: promoter for the E. coli lac operon
   1228..1249    -  protein_bind   CAP binding site: CAP binding activates transcription in the presence of cAMP. E. coli catabolite activator protein
   1262..1354    -  CDS            lacI (fragment): lac repressor; lacI; The lac repressor binds to the lac operator to inhibit transcription in E. coli. This inhibition can be relieved by adding lactose or isopropyl-β-D-thiogalactopyranoside (IPTG).
   1537..2125    -  rep_origin     ori: high-copy-number ColE1/pMB1/pBR322/pUC origin of replication
   2296..3156    -  CDS            AmpR: β-lactamase; bla; confers resistance to ampicillin, carbenicillin, and related antibiotics
   3157..3261    -  promoter       AmpR promoter: bla
   3320..3372    -  misc_feature   bom (fragment): basis of mobility region from pBR322
   3527..3906    +  enhancer       CMV enhancer: human cytomegalovirus immediate early enhancer
   3907..4106    +  promoter       CMV promoter: human cytomegalovirus (CMV) immediate early promoter
   4124..4304    +  LTR            5' LTR (truncated): truncated 5' long terminal repeat (LTR) from HIV-1
   4351..4476    +  misc_feature   HIV-1 Ψ: packaging signal of human immunodeficiency virus type 1
   4460..4823    +  CDS            HIV-1 gag (fragment): gag protein from human immunodeficiency virus 1; gag
   4969..5202    +  misc_feature   RRE: The Rev response element (RRE) of HIV-1 allows for Rev-dependent mRNA export from the nucleus to the cytoplasm.
   5579..5679    +  CDS            Rev (fragment): human immunodeficiency virus 1 (HIV-1) Rev protein; rev; enhances nuclear export of unspliced and incompletely spliced viral mRNAs
   5729..5846    +  misc_feature   cPPT/CTS: central polypurine tract and central termination sequence of HIV-1
   5909..5975    +  CDS            small t antigen (fragment): SV40 (simian virus 40) small t antigen
   5982..7160    +  promoter       EF-1α promoter: strong constitutive promoter for human elongation factor EF-1α
   7177..7195    +  promoter       T7 promoter: promoter for bacteriophage T7 RNA polymerase
   7215..7251    -  misc_feature   MCS (fragment): pBluescript multiple cloning site
   7259..8281    +  CDS            hph: KHYB_ECOLX - Experimental evidence at protein level: Swiss-Prot protein existence level 1. The aminoglycoside phosphotransferases achieve inactivation of their antibiotic substrates by phosphorylation. Only phosphorylates hygromycin and closely related compounds such as demethyl analogs and destomycin. From Escherichia coli.
   8348..9706    +  CDS            RUNX1: RUNX1_HUMAN - Also known as AML1, CBFA2. Experimental evidence at protein level: Swiss-Prot protein existence level 1. Isoform AML-1L interferes with the transactivation activity of RUNX1. From Homo sapiens (Human).
   9790..9903    +  CDS            nef (fragment): NEF_HV1LA - Experimental evidence at protein level: Swiss-Prot protein existence level 1. Extracellular Nef protein targets CD4(+) T-lymphocytes for apoptosis by interacting with CXCR4 surface receptors. From Human immunodeficiency virus type 1 group M subtype B (isolate Lai) (HIV-1).
   9901..9934    +  protein_bind   loxP: Cre-mediated recombination occurs in the 8-bp core sequence (GCATACAT). Cre recombinase
   9959..10139   +  LTR            5' LTR (truncated): truncated 5' long terminal repeat (LTR) from HIV-1
  10171..10395   +  polyA_signal   bGH poly(A) signal: bovine growth hormone polyadenylation signal
  10399..10420   +  promoter       SV40 promoter (fragment): SV40 enhancer and early promoter
  10441..4       +  rep_origin     f1 ori (across the origin) (sequence partly withheld): f1 bacteriophage origin of replication; arrow indicates direction of (+) strand synthesis
>Addgene plasmid #170944 | EF1A_Hygro_P2A_RUNX1_P86R_Barcode | addgene full sequence | sequence record 335975 | Addgene NGS Result
AATTAATTCTGTGGAATGTGTGTCAGTTAGGGTGTGGAAAGTCCCCAGGCTCCCCAGCAGGCAGAAGTAT
GCAAAGCATGCATCTCAATTAGTCAGCAACCAGGTGTGGAAAGTCCCCAGGCTCCCCAGCAGGCAGAAGT
ATGCAAAGCATGCATCTCAATTAGTCAGCAACCATAGTCCCGCCCCTAACTCCGCCCATCCCGCCCCTAA
CTCCGCCCAGTTCCGCCCATTCTCCGCCCCATGGCTGACTAATTTTTTTTATTTATGCAGAGGCCGAGGC
CGCCTCTGCCTCTGAGCTATTCCAGAAGTAGTGAGGAGGCTTTTTTGGAGGCCTAGGCTTTTGCAAAAAG
CTCCCGGGAGCTTGTATATCCATTTTCGGATCTGATCAGCACGTGTTGACAATTAATCATCGGCATAGTA
TATCGGCATAGTATAATACGACAAGGTGAGGAACTAAACCATGGCCAAGTTGACCAGTGCCGTTCCGGTG
CTCACCGCGCGCGACGTCGCCGGAGCGGTCGAGTTCTGGACCGACCGGCTCGGGTTCTCCCGGGACTTCG
TGGAGGACGACTTCGCCGGTGTGGTCCGGGACGACGTGACCCTGTTCATCAGCGCGGTCCAGGACCAGGT
GGTGCCGGACAACACCCTGGCCTGGGTGTGGGTGCGCGGCCTGGACGAGCTGTACGCCGAGTGGTCGGAG
GTCGTGTCCACGAACTTCCGGGACGCCTCCGGGCCGGCCATGACCGAGATCGGCGAGCAGCCGTGGGGGC
GGGAGTTCGCCCTGCGCGACCCGGCCGGCAACTGCGTGCACTTCGTGGCCGAGGAGCAGGACTGACACGT
GCTACGAGATTTCGATTCCACCGCCGCCTTCTATGAAAGGTTGGGCTTCGGAATCGTTTTCCGGGACGCC
GGCTGGATGATCCTCCAGCGCGGGGATCTCATGCTGGAGTTCTTCGCCCACCCCAACTTGTTTATTGCAG
CTTATAATGGTTACAAATAAAGCAATAGCATCACAAATTTCACAAATAAAGCATTTTTTTCACTGCATTC
TAGTTGTGGTTTGTCCAAACTCATCAATGTATCTTATCATGTCTGTATACCGTCGACCTCTAGCTAGAGC
TTGGCGTAATCATGGTCATAGCTGTTTCCTGTGTGAAATTGTTATCCGCTCACAATTCCACACAACATAC
GAGCCGGAAGCATAAAGTGTAAAGCCTGGGGTGCCTAATGAGTGAGCTAACTCACATTAATTGCGTTGCG
CTCACTGCCCGCTTTCCAGTCGGGAAACCTGTCGTGCCAGCTGCATTAATGAATCGGCCAACGCGCGGGG
AGAGGCGGTTTGCGTATTGGGCGCTCTTCCGCTTCCTCGCTCACTGACTCGCTGCGCTCGGTCGTTCGGC
TGCGGCGAGCGGTATCAGCTCACTCAAAGGCGGTAATACGGTTATCCACAGAATCAGGGGATAACGCAGG
AAAGAACATGTGAGCAAAAGGCCAGCAAAAGGCCAGGAACCGTAAAAAGGCCGCGTTGCTGGCGTTTTTC
CATAGGCTCCGCCCCCCTGACGAGCATCACAAAAATCGACGCTCAAGTCAGAGGTGGCGAAACCCGACAG
GACTATAAAGATACCAGGCGTTTCCCCCTGGAAGCTCCCTCGTGCGCTCTCCTGTTCCGACCCTGCCGCT
TACCGGATACCTGTCCGCCTTTCTCCCTTCGGGAAGCGTGGCGCTTTCTCATAGCTCACGCTGTAGGTAT
CTCAGTTCGGTGTAGGTCGTTCGCTCCAAGCTGGGCTGTGTGCACGAACCCCCCGTTCAGCCCGACCGCT
GCGCCTTATCCGGTAACTATCGTCTTGAGTCCAACCCGGTAAGACACGACTTATCGCCACTGGCAGCAGC
CACTGGTAACAGGATTAGCAGAGCGAGGTATGTAGGCGGTGCTACAGAGTTCTTGAAGTGGTGGCCTAAC
TACGGCTACACTAGAAGAACAGTATTTGGTATCTGCGCTCTGCTGAAGCCAGTTACCTTCGGAAAAAGAG
TTGGTAGCTCTTGATCCGGCAAACAAACCACCGCTGGTAGCGGTGGTTTTTTTGTTTGCAAGCAGCAGAT
TACGCGCAGAAAAAAAGGATCTCAAGAAGATCCTTTGATCTTTTCTACGGGGTCTGACGCTCAGTGGAAC
GAAAACTCACGTTAAGGGATTTTGGTCATGAGATTATCAAAAAGGATCTTCACCTAGATCCTTTTAAATT
AAAAATGAAGTTTTAAATCAATCTAAAGTATATATGAGTAAACTTGGTCTGACAGTTACCAATGCTTAAT
CAGTGAGGCACCTATCTCAGCGATCTGTCTATTTCGTTCATCCATAGTTGCCTGACTCCCCGTCGTGTAG
ATAACTACGATACGGGAGGGCTTACCATCTGGCCCCAGTGCTGCAATGATACCGCGAGACCCACGCTCAC
CGGCTCCAGATTTATCAGCAATAAACCAGCCAGCCGGAAGGGCCGAGCGCAGAAGTGGTCCTGCAACTTT
ATCCGCCTCCATCCAGTCTATTAATTGTTGCCGGGAAGCTAGAGTAAGTAGTTCGCCAGTTAATAGTTTG
CGCAACGTTGTTGCCATTGCTACAGGCATCGTGGTGTCACGCTCGTCGTTTGGTATGGCTTCATTCAGCT
CCGGTTCCCAACGATCAAGGCGAGTTACATGATCCCCCATGTTGTGCAAAAAAGCGGTTAGCTCCTTCGG
TCCTCCGATCGTTGTCAGAAGTAAGTTGGCCGCAGTGTTATCACTCATGGTTATGGCAGCACTGCATAAT
TCTCTTACTGTCATGCCATCCGTAAGATGCTTTTCTGTGACTGGTGAGTACTCAACCAAGTCATTCTGAG
AATAGTGTATGCGGCGACCGAGTTGCTCTTGCCCGGCGTCAATACGGGATAATACCGCGCCACATAGCAG
AACTTTAAAAGTGCTCATCATTGGAAAACGTTCTTCGGGGCGAAAACTCTCAAGGATCTTACCGCTGTTG
AGATCCAGTTCGATGTAACCCACTCGTGCACCCAACTGATCTTCAGCATCTTTTACTTTCACCAGCGTTT
CTGGGTGAGCAAAAACAGGAAGGCAAAATGCCGCAAAAAAGGGAATAAGGGCGACACGGAAATGTTGAAT
ACTCATACTCTTCCTTTTTCAATATTATTGAAGCATTTATCAGGGTTATTGTCTCATGAGCGGATACATA
TTTGAATGTATTTAGAAAAATAAACAAATAGGGGTTCCGCGCACATTTCCCCGAAAAGTGCCACCTGACG
TCGACGGATCGGGAGATCTCCCGATCCCCTATGGTGCACTCTCAGTACAATCTGCTCTGATGCCGCATAG
TTAAGCCAGTATCTGCTCCCTGCTTGTGTGTTGGAGGTCGCTGAGTAGTGCGCGAGCAAAATTTAAGCTA
CAACAAGGCAAGGCTTGACCGACAATTGCATGAAGAATCTGCTTAGGGTTAGGCGTTTTGCGCTGCTTCG
CGATGTACGGGCCAGATATACGCGTTGACATTGATTATTGACTAGTTATTAATAGTAATCAATTACGGGG
TCATTAGTTCATAGCCCATATATGGAGTTCCGCGTTACATAACTTACGGTAAATGGCCCGCCTGGCTGAC
CGCCCAACGACCCCCGCCCATTGACGTCAATAATGACGTATGTTCCCATAGTAACGCCAATAGGGACTTT
CCATTGACGTCAATGGGTGGAGTATTTACGGTAAACTGCCCACTTGGCAGTACATCAAGTGTATCATATG
CCAAGTACGCCCCCTATTGACGTCAATGACGGTAAATGGCCCGCCTGGCATTATGCCCAGTACATGACCT
TATGGGACTTTCCTACTTGGCAGTACATCTACGTATTAGTCATCGCTATTACCATGGTGATGCGGTTTTG
GCAGTACATCAATGGGCGTGGATAGCGGTTTGACTCACGGGGATTTCCAAGTCTCCACCCCATTGACGTC
AATGGGAGTTTGTTTTGGCACCAAAATCAACGGGACTTTCCAAAATGTCGTAACAACTCCGCCCCATTGA
CGCAAATGGGCGGTAGGCGTGTACGGTGGGAGGTCTATATAAGCAGCGCGTTTTGCCTGTACTGGGTCTC
TCTGGTTAGACCAGATCTGAGCCTGGGAGCTCTCTGGCTAACTAGGGAACCCACTGCTTAAGCCTCAATA
AAGCTTGCCTTGAGTGCTTCAAGTAGTGTGTGCCCGTCTGTTGTGTGACTCTGGTAACTAGAGATCCCTC
AGACCCTTTTAGTCAGTGTGGAAAATCTCTAGCAGTGGCGCCCGAACAGGGACTTGAAAGCGAAAGGGAA
ACCAGAGGAGCTCTCTCGACGCAGGACTCGGCTTGCTGAAGCGCGCACGGCAAGAGGCGAGGGGCGGCGA
CTGGTGAGTACGCCAAAAATTTTGACTAGCGGAGGCTAGAAGGAGAGAGATGGGTGCGAGAGCGTCAGTA
TTAAGCGGGGGAGAATTAGATCGCGATGGGAAAAAATTCGGTTAAGGCCAGGGGGAAAGAAAAAATATAA
ATTAAAACATATAGTATGGGCAAGCAGGGAGCTAGAACGATTCGCAGTTAATCCTGGCCTGTTAGAAACA
TCAGAAGGCTGTAGACAAATACTGGGACAGCTACAACCATCCCTTCAGACAGGATCAGAAGAACTTAGAT
CATTATATAATACAGTAGCAACCCTCTATTGTGTGCATCAAAGGATAGAGATAAAAGACACCAAGGAAGC
TTTAGACAAGATAGAGGAAGAGCAAAACAAAAGTAAGACCACCGCACAGCAAGCGGCCGCTGATCTTCAG
ACCTGGAGGAGGAGATATGAGGGACAATTGGAGAAGTGAATTATATAAATATAAAGTAGTAAAAATTGAA
CCATTAGGAGTAGCACCCACCAAGGCAAAGAGAAGAGTGGTGCAGAGAGAAAAAAGAGCAGTGGGAATAG
GAGCTTTGTTCCTTGGGTTCTTGGGAGCAGCAGGAAGCACTATGGGCGCAGCGTCAATGACGCTGACGGT
ACAGGCCAGACAATTATTGTCTGGTATAGTGCAGCAGCAGAACAATTTGCTGAGGGCTATTGAGGCGCAA
CAGCATCTGTTGCAACTCACAGTCTGGGGCATCAAGCAGCTCCAGGCAAGAATCCTGGCTGTGGAAAGAT
ACCTAAAGGATCAACAGCTCCTGGGGATTTGGGGTTGCTCTGGAAAACTCATTTGCACCACTGCTGTGCC
TTGGAATGCTAGTTGGAGTAATAAATCTCTGGAACAGATTTGGAATCACACGACCTGGATGGAGTGGGAC
AGAGAAATTAACAATTACACAAGCTTAATACACTCCTTAATTGAAGAATCGCAAAACCAGCAAGAAAAGA
ATGAACAAGAATTATTGGAATTAGATAAATGGGCAAGTTTGTGGAATTGGTTTAACATAACAAATTGGCT
GTGGTATATAAAATTATTCATAATGATAGTAGGAGGCTTGGTAGGTTTAAGAATAGTTTTTGCTGTACTT
TCTATAGTGAATAGAGTTAGGCAGGGATATTCACCATTATCGTTTCAGACCCACCTCCCAACCCCGAGGG
GACCCGACAGGCCCGAAGGAATAGAAGAAGAAGGTGGAGAGAGAGACAGAGACAGATCCATTCGATTAGT
GAACGGATCGGCACTGCGTGCGCCAATTCTGCAGACAAATGGCAGTATTCATCCACAATTTTAAAAGAAA
AGGGGGGATTGGGGGGTACAGTGCAGGGGAAAGAATAGTAGACATAATAGCAACAGACATACAAACTAAA
GAATTACAAAAACAAATTACAAAAATTCAAAATTTTCGGGTTTATTACAGGGACAGCAGAGATCCAGTTT
GGTTAATTAATCGATAAGCTTTGCAAAGATGGATAAAGTTTTAAACAGAGAGGAATCTTTGCAGCTAATG
GACCTTCTAGGTCTTGAAAGGAGTGGGAATTGGCTCCGGTGCCCGTCAGTGGGCAGAGCGCACATCGCCC
ACAGTCCCCGAGAAGTTGGGGGGAGGGGTCGGCAATTGAACCGGTGCCTAGAGAAGGTGGCGCGGGGTAA
ACTGGGAAAGTGATGTCGTGTACTGGCTCCGCCTTTTTCCCGAGGGTGGGGGAGAACCGTATATAAGTGC
AGTAGTCGCCGTGAACGTTCTTTTTCGCAACGGGTTTGCCGCCAGAACACAGGTAAGTGCCGTGTGTGGT
TCCCGCGGGCCTGGCCTCTTTACGGGTTATGGCCCTTGCGTGCCTTGAATTACTTCCACCTGGCTGCAGT
ACGTGATTCTTGATCCCGAGCTTCGGGTTGGAAGTGGGTGGGAGAGTTCGAGGCCTTGCGCTTAAGGAGC
CCCTTCGCCTCGTGCTTGAGTTGAGGCCTGGCCTGGGCGCTGGGGCCGCCGCGTGCGAATCTGGTGGCAC
CTTCGCGCCTGTCTCGCTGCTTTCGATAAGTCTCTAGCCATTTAAAATTTTTGATGACCTGCTGCGACGC
TTTTTTTCTGGCAAGATAGTCTTGTAAATGCGGGCCAAGATCTGCACACTGGTATTTCGGTTTTTGGGGC
CGCGGGCGGCGACGGGGCCCGTGCGTCCCAGCGCACATGTTCGGCGAGGCGGGGCCTGCGAGCGCGGCCA
CCGAGAATCGGACGGGGGTAGTCTCAAGCTGGCCGGCCTGCTCTGGTGCCTGGCCTCGCGCCGCCGTGTA
TCGCCCCGCCCTGGGCGGCAAGGCTGGCCCGGTCGGCACCAGTTGCGTGAGCGGAAAGATGGCCGCTTCC
CGGCCCTGCTGCAGGGAGCTCAAAATGGAGGACGCGGCGCTCGGGAGAGCGGGCGGGTGAGTCACCCACA
CAAAGGAAAAGGGCCTTTCCGTCCTCAGCCGTCGCTTCATGTGACTCCACGGAGTACCGGGCGCCGTCCA
GGCACCTCGATTAGTTCTCGAGCTTTTGGAGTACGTCGTCTTTAGGTTGGGGGGAGGGGTTTTATGCGAT
GGAGTTTCCCCACACTGAGTGGGTGGAGACTGAAGTTAGGCCAGCTTGGCACTTGATGTAATTCTCCTTG
GAATTTGCCCTTTTTGAGTTTGGATCTTGGTTCATTCTCAAGCCTCAGACAGTGGTTCAAAGTTTTTTTC
TTCCATTTCAGGTGTCGTGAGGAATTAGCTTGGTACTAATACGACTCACTATAGGGAGACCCAAGCTGGC
TAGGTAAGCTTGATATCGAATTCCTGCAGCCCGGGGGATCCCGCCACCATGAAAAAGCCTGAACTCACCG
CGACGTCTGTCGAGAAGTTTCTGATCGAAAAGTTCGACAGCGTCTCCGACCTGATGCAGCTCTCGGAGGG
CGAAGAATCTCGTGCTTTCAGCTTCGATGTAGGAGGGCGTGGATATGTCCTGCGGGTAAATAGCTGCGCC
GATGGTTTCTACAAAGATCGTTATGTTTATCGGCACTTTGCATCGGCCGCGCTCCCGATTCCGGAAGTGC
TTGACATTGGGGAATTCAGCGAGAGCCTGACCTATTGCATCTCCCGCCGTGCACAGGGTGTCACGTTGCA
AGACCTGCCTGAAACCGAACTGCCCGCTGTTCTGCAGCCGGTCGCGGAGGCCATGGATGCGATCGCTGCG
GCCGATCTTAGCCAGACGAGCGGGTTCGGCCCATTCGGACCGCAAGGAATCGGTCAATACACTACATGGC
GTGATTTCATATGCGCGATTGCTGATCCCCATGTGTATCACTGGCAAACTGTGATGGACGACACCGTCAG
TGCGTCCGTCGCGCAGGCTCTCGATGAGCTGATGCTTTGGGCCGAGGACTGCCCCGAAGTCCGGCACCTC
GTGCACGCGGATTTCGGCTCCAACAATGTCCTGACGGACAATGGCCGCATAACAGCGGTCATTGACTGGA
GCGAGGCGATGTTCGGGGATTCCCAATACGAGGTCGCCAACATCTTCTTCTGGAGGCCGTGGTTGGCTTG
TATGGAGCAGCAGACGCGCTACTTCGAGCGGAGGCATCCGGAGCTTGCAGGATCGCCGCGGCTCCGGGCG
TATATGCTCCGCATTGGTCTTGACCAACTCTATCAGAGCTTGGTTGACGGCAATTTCGATGATGCAGCTT
GGGCGCAGGGTCGATGCGACGCAATCGTCCGATCCGGAGCCGGGACTGTCGGGCGTACACAAATCGCCCG
CAGAAGCGCGGCCGTCTGGACCGATGGCTGTGTAGAAGTACTCGCCGATAGTGGAAACCGACGCCCCAGC
ACTCGTCCGAGGGCAAAGGAAGGATCCGGCGCAACAAACTTCTCTCTGCTGAAACAGGCCGGAGATGTCG
AAGAGAATCCTGGACCGATGCGTATCCCCGTAGATGCCAGCACGAGCCGCCGCTTCACGCCGCCTTCCAC
CGCGCTGAGCCCAGGCAAGATGAGCGAGGCGTTGCCGCTGGGCGCCCCGGACGCCGGCGCTGCCCTGGCC
GGCAAGCTGAGGAGCGGCGACCGCAGCATGGTGGAGGTGCTGGCCGACCACCCGGGCGAGCTGGTGCGCA
CCGACAGCCCCAACTTCCTCTGCTCCGTGCTGCCTACGCACTGGCGCTGCAACAAGACCCTGCGCATCGC
TTTCAAGGTGGTGGCCCTAGGGGATGTTCCAGATGGCACTCTGGTCACTGTGATGGCTGGCAATGATGAA
AACTACTCGGCTGAGCTGAGAAATGCTACCGCAGCCATGAAGAACCAGGTTGCAAGATTTAATGACCTCA
GGTTTGTCGGTCGAAGTGGAAGAGGGAAAAGCTTCACTCTGACCATCACTGTCTTCACAAACCCACCGCA
AGTCGCCACCTACCACAGAGCCATCAAAATCACAGTGGATGGGCCCCGAGAACCTCGAAGACATCGGCAG
AAACTAGATGATCAGACCAAGCCCGGGAGCTTGTCCTTTTCCGAGCGGCTCAGTGAACTGGAGCAGCTGC
GGCGCACAGCCATGAGGGTCAGCCCACACCACCCAGCCCCCACGCCCAACCCTCGTGCCTCCCTGAACCA
CTCCACTGCCTTTAACCCTCAGCCTCAGAGTCAGATGCAGGATACAAGGCAGATCCAACCATCCCCACCG
TGGTCCTACGATCAGTCCTACCAATACCTGGGATCCATTGCCTCTCCTTCTGTGCACCCAGCAACGCCCA
TTTCACCTGGACGTGCCAGCGGCATGACAACCCTCTCTGCAGAACTTTCCAGTCGACTCTCAACGGCACC
CGACCTGACAGCGTTCAGCGACCCGCGCCAGTTCCCCGCGCTGCCCTCCATCTCCGACCCCCGCATGCAC
TATCCAGGCGCCTTCACCTACTCCCCGACGCCGGTCACCTCGGGCATCGGCATCGGCATGTCGGCCATGG
GCTCGGCCACGCGCTACCACACCTACCTGCCGCCGCCCTACCCCGGCTCGTCGCAAGCGCAGGGAGGCCC
GTTCCAAGCCAGCTCGCCCTCCTACCACCTGTACTACGGCGCCTCGGCCGGCTCCTACCAGTTCTCCATG
GTGGGCGGCGAGCGCTCGCCGCCGCGCATCCTGCCGCCCTGCACCAACGCCTCCACCGGCTCCGCGCTGC
TCAACCCCAGCCTCCCGAACCAGAGCGACGTGGTGGAGGCCGAGGGCAGCCACAGCAACTCCCCCACCAA
CATGGCGCCCTCCGCGCGCCTGGAGGAGGCCGTGTGGAGGCCCTACTGACTAGCTAAGTTAGAACTATTT
CCTGGCTGTTACGCGTTTATTCAGTTTCTACTGACGGGCTTGTTAAACAGTGAACCGCCCGCCCCACGAC
CCGCAGCGCCCGACCGAAAGGAGCGCACGACCCCATGCATCGAACAAAAGAAAAGGGGGGACTGGAAGGG
CTAATTCACTCCCAACGAAGACAAGATATCATAACTTCGTATAGCATACATTATACGAAGTTATCGTCTA
GCTGGTCCGGACTGTACTGGGTCTCTCTGGTTAGACCAGATCTGAGCCTGGGAGCTCTCTGGCTAACTAG
GGAACCCACTGCTTAAGCCTCAATAAAGCTTGCCTTGAGTGCTTCAAGTAGTGTGTGCCCGTCTGTTGTG
TGACTCTGGTAACTAGAGATCCCTCAGACCCTTTTAGTCAGTGTGGAAAATCTCTAGCAGGGCCCGTTTA
AACCCGCTGATCAGCCTCGACTGTGCCTTCTAGTTGCCAGCCATCTGTTGTTTGCCCCTCCCCCGTGCCT
TCCTTGACCCTGGAAGGTGCCACTCCCACTGTCCTTTCCTAATAAAATGAGGAAATTGCATCGCATTGTC
TGAGTAGGTGTCATTCTATTCTGGGGGGTGGGGTGGGGCAGGACAGCAAGGGGGAGGATTGGGAAGACAA
TAGCAGGCATGCTGGGGATGCGGTGGGCTCTATGGCTTCTGAGGCGGAAAGAACCAGCTGGGGCTCTAGG
GGGTATCCCC
[124 nt withheld, positions 10441-10564]
C
[91 nt withheld, positions 10566-10656]
A
[49 nt withheld, positions 10658-10706]
CCTTTGACGTTGGAGTCCACGTTCTTT
[37 nt withheld, positions 10734-10770]
ACCCTATCTCGGTCTATTCTTTTGATTTATAAGGGATTTTGCCGATTTCGGCCTATTGGTTAAAAAATGA
GCTGATTTAACAAAAATTTAACGCG
